Addgene plasmid #55552: mTurquoise-Fibrillarin-7
Purpose: Localization: Nucleoli, Excitation: 434, Emission: 434
Depositing lab: Michael Davidson.
Backbone
  Vector backbone: mTurquoise
  Backbone size w/o insert (bp): 4750
  Vector type: Mammalian Expression
  Selectable markers: Neomycin (select with G418)
Growth in bacteria
  Bacterial resistance: Kanamycin, 50 μg/mL
  Growth temperature: 37°C
  Growth strain: DH5alpha
  Copy number: High Copy
Gene/Insert
  Gene/Insert name: Fibrillarin (alt name: NM_001436.3)
  Species: H. sapiens (human)
  Mutation: R36Q, S66F
  Entrez Gene: FBL (a.k.a. FIB, FLRN, Nop1, RNU3IP1)
  Promoter: CMV
  Tag / fusion protein: mTurquoise (N terminal on backbone)
  Cloning method: Unknown
  Sequencing primers: 5′ CMV-F; 3′ SV40pA-R
Terms and licenses: Academic/Nonprofit Terms; Industry Terms
Depositor comments: . Excitation = 434; Emission = 434
How to cite: mTurquoise-Fibrillarin-7 was a gift from Michael Davidson (Addgene plasmid # 55552 ; http://n2t.net/addgene:55552 ; RRID:Addgene_55552)
