[The description below was written by a language model from this plasmid's Addgene catalogue record and pLannotate feature annotations shown in this document.]
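Description:
mTurquoise-Fibrillarin-7 is a mammalian expression plasmid, 5,658 bp in the sequenced record, that produces human fibrillarin (FBL) fused to the cyan fluorescent protein mTurquoise as a marker for nucleoli. It is built on an mTurquoise C1-style backbone. The CMV immediate-early enhancer and promoter drive the mTurquoise coding sequence, which is followed by a short remnant of the multiple cloning site that serves as a linker. The fibrillarin open reading frame comes next, so the fluorescent protein sits at the N terminus of the fusion. The "7" in the name plausibly refers to the linker length, but the record does not state this. An SV40 polyadenylation signal terminates the transcript. The short large T antigen fragment annotated just upstream of it is most likely part of that SV40 segment rather than a functional element. The catalogue notes two substitutions in the insert, R36Q and S66F, relative to the reference human sequence.

The plasmid is maintained at high copy in E. coli through a pUC-type ColE1 origin, and it also carries an f1 origin. A single NeoR/KanR (Tn5 aminoglycoside phosphotransferase) gene is placed behind tandem bacterial (bla) and SV40 early promoters and ends in an HSV TK poly(A) signal. This arrangement gives kanamycin resistance in bacteria and allows G418 selection of stably transfected mammalian cells. The ble and bGH poly(A) fragments are minor annotation hits.

Fibrillarin is an rRNA 2'-O-methyltransferase involved in pre-rRNA processing, and the fusion is intended for fluorescence imaging of nucleoli in mammalian cells. The record lists both excitation and emission as 434 nm. The emission value looks like an entry error, because emission would be expected at a longer wavelength than excitation.
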