Features (pLannotate 1.2.2; 16 found; start..end, strand, type, name):
      1..304     +  enhancer       CMV enhancer: human cytomegalovirus immediate early enhancer
    305..508     +  promoter       CMV promoter: human cytomegalovirus (CMV) immediate early promoter
    553..1269    +  CDS            mTurquoise: mTurquoise is a basic (constitutively fluorescent) cyan fluorescent protein published in 2010, derived from Aequorea victoria. It has low acid sensitivity.
   1270..1289    +  misc_feature   MCS (fragment): multiple cloning site
   1291..2253    +  CDS            FBL: FBRL_HUMAN - Also known as FIB1, FLRN. Experimental evidence at protein level: Swiss-Prot protein existence level 1. S-adenosyl-L-methionine-dependent methyltransferase that has the ability to methylate both RNAs and proteins (PubMed:24352239, PubMed:30540930, PubMed:32017898). Involved in pre-rRNA processing by catalyzing the site-specific 2'-hydroxyl methylation of ribose moieties in pre-ribosomal RNA (PubMed:30540930). Site specificity is provided by a guide RNA that base pairs with the substrate (By similarity). Methylation occurs at a characteristic distance from the sequence involved in
   2279..2363    +  CDS            large T antigen (fragment): large T antigen from SV40 (simian virus 40)
   2386..2507    +  polyA_signal   SV40 poly(A) signal: SV40 polyadenylation signal
   2541..2969    -  rep_origin     f1 ori (sequence partly withheld): f1 bacteriophage origin of replication; arrow indicates direction of (+) strand synthesis
   2996..3100    +  promoter       AmpR promoter: bla
   3102..3459    +  promoter       SV40 promoter: SV40 enhancer and early promoter
   3494..4288    +  CDS            NeoR/KanR: aminoglycoside phosphotransferase from Tn5; aph(3')-II (or nptII); confers resistance to neomycin, kanamycin, and G418 (Geneticin®)
   4309..4461    +  CDS            ble (fragment): BLE_KLEPN - Experimental evidence at protein level: Swiss-Prot protein existence level 1. Binding protein with a strong affinity to the bleomycin family of antibiotics. Binds to CL990; an antimitotic-antibiotic compound. From Klebsiella pneumoniae.
   4520..4567    +  polyA_signal   HSV TK poly(A) signal: herpes simplex virus thymidine kinase polyadenylation signal (Cole and Stacy, 1985)
   4658..4674    -  polyA_signal   bGH poly(A) signal (fragment): bovine growth hormone polyadenylation signal
   4896..5484    +  rep_origin     ori: high-copy-number ColE1/pMB1/pBR322/pUC origin of replication
   5599..5658    +  enhancer       CMV enhancer (fragment): human cytomegalovirus immediate early enhancer
>Addgene plasmid #55552 | mTurquoise-Fibrillarin-7 | addgene full sequence | sequence record 328411 | Addgene NGS Result
CGTTACATAACTTACGGTAAATGGCCCGCCTGGCTGACCGCCCAACGACCCCCGCCCATTGACGTCAATA
ATGACGTATGTTCCCATAGTAACGCCAATAGGGACTTTCCATTGACGTCAATGGGTGGAGTATTTACGGT
AAACTGCCCACTTGGCAGTACATCAAGTGTATCATATGCCAAGTACGCCCCCTATTGACGTCAATGACGG
TAAATGGCCCGCCTGGCATTATGCCCAGTACATGACCTTATGGGACTTTCCTACTTGGCAGTACATCTAC
GTATTAGTCATCGCTATTACCATGGTGATGCGGTTTTGGCAGTACATCAATGGGCGTGGATAGCGGTTTG
ACTCACGGGGATTTCCAAGTCTCCACCCCATTGACGTCAATGGGAGTTTGTTTTGGCACCAAAATCAACG
GGACTTTCCAAAATGTCGTAACAACTCCGCCCCATTGACGCAAATGGGCGGTAGGCGTGTACGGTGGGAG
GTCTATATAAGCAGAGCTGGTTTAGTGAACCGTCAGATCCGCTAGCGCTACCGGTCGCCACCATGGTGAG
CAAGGGCGAGGAGCTGTTCACCGGGGTGGTGCCCATCCTGGTCGAGCTGGACGGCGACGTAAACGGCCAC
AAGTTCAGCGTGTCCGGCGAGGGCGAGGGCGATGCCACCTACGGCAAGCTGACCCTGAAGTTCATCTGCA
CCACCGGCAAGCTGCCCGTGCCCTGGCCCACCCTCGTGACCACCCTGTCCTGGGGCGTGCAGTGCTTCGC
CCGCTACCCCGACCACATGAAGCAGCACGACTTCTTCAAGTCCGCCATGCCCGAAGGCTACGTCCAGGAG
CGCACCATCTTCTTCAAGGACGACGGCAACTACAAGACCCGCGCCGAGGTGAAGTTCGAGGGCGACACCC
TGGTGAACCGCATCGAGCTGAAGGGCATCGACTTCAAGGAGGACGGCAACATCCTGGGGCACAAGCTGGA
GTACAACTACATCAGCGACAACGTCTATATCACCGCCGACAAGCAGAAGAACGGCATCAAGGCCAACTTC
AAGATCCGCCACAACATCGAGGACGGCGGCGTGCAGCTCGCCGACCACTACCAGCAGAACACCCCCATCG
GCGACGGCCCCGTGCTGCTGCCCGACAACCACTACCTGAGCACCCAGTCCAAGCTGAGCAAAGACCCCAA
CGAGAAGCGCGATCACATGGTCCTGCTGGAGTTCGTGACCGCCGCCGGGATCACTCTCGGCATGGACGAG
CTGTACAAGTCCGGACTCAGATCTCGAGCCATGAAGCCAGGATTCAGTCCCCGTGGGGGTGGCTTTGGCG
GCCGAGGGGGCTTTGGTGACCGTGGTGGTCGTGGAGGCCGAGGGGGCTTTGGCGGGGGCCGAGGCCAAGG
CGGAGGCTTTAGAGGTCGTGGACGAGGAGGAGGTGGAGGCGGCGGCGGCGGTGGAGGAGGAGGAAGAGGT
GGTGGAGGCTTCCATTTTGGTGGCAACCGGGGTCGTGGTCGGGGAGGAAAAAGAGGAAACCAGTCGGGGA
AGAATGTGATGGTGGAGCCGCATCGGCATGAGGGTGTCTTCATTTGTCGGGGAAAGGAAGATGCACTGGT
CACCAAGAACCTGGTCCCTGGGGAATCAGTTTATGGAGAGAAGAGAGTCTCGATTTCGGAAGGAGATGAC
AAAATTGAGTACCGAGCCTGGAACCCCTTCCGCTCCAAGCTTGCAGCAGCAATCCTGGGTGGTGTGGACC
AGATCCACATCAAACCGGGGGCTAAGGTTCTCTACCTCGGGGCTGCCTCGGGCACCACGGTCTCCCATGT
CTCTGACATCGTTGGTCCGGATGGTCTAGTCTATGCAGTCGAGTTCTCCCACCGCTCTGGCCGTGACCTC
ATTAACTTGGCCAAGAAGAGGACCAACATCATTCCTGTGATCGAGGATGCTCGACACCCACACAAATACC
GCATGCTCATCGCAATGGTGGATGTGATCTTTGCTGATGTGGCCCAGCCAGACCAGACCCGGATTGTGGC
CCTGAATGCCCACACCTTCCTGCGTAATGGAGGACACTTTGTGATTTCCATTAAGGCCAACTGCATTGAC
TCCACAGCCTCAGCCGAGGCCGTGTTTGCCTCCGAAGTGAAAAAGATGCAACAGGAGAACATGAAGCCGC
AGGAGCAGTTGACCCTTGAGCCATATGAAAGAGACCATGCCGTGGTCGTGGGAGTGTACAGGCCACCCCC
CAAGGTGAAGAACTGAGGATCCACCGGATCTAGATAACTGATCATAATCAGCCATACCACATTTGTAGAG
GTTTTACTTGCTTTAAAAAACCTCCCACACCTCCCCCTGAACCTGAAACATAAAATGAATGCAATTGTTG
TTGTTAACTTGTTTATTGCAGCTTATAATGGTTACAAATAAAGCAATAGCATCACAAATTTCACAAATAA
AGCATTTTTTTCACTGCATTCTAGTTGTGGTTTGTCCAAACTCATCAATGTATCTTAACGCGTAAATTGT
AAGCGTTAATATTTTGTTAAAATTCGCGTTAAATTTTTGTTAAATCAGCTCATTTTTTAACCAATAGGCC
GAAATCGGCAAAATCCCTTATAAATCAAAAGAATAGACCGAGATAGGGT
[37 nt withheld, positions 2640-2676]
AAAGAACGTGGACTCCAACGTCAAAGG
[49 nt withheld, positions 2704-2752]
T
[91 nt withheld, positions 2754-2844]
G
[124 nt withheld, positions 2846-2969]
CAGGTGGCACTTTTCGGGGAAATGTGCGCGGAACCCCTATTTGTTTATTTTTCTAAATACATTCAAATAT
GTATCCGCTCATGAGACAATAACCCTGATAAATGCTTCAATAATATTGAAAAAGGAAGAGTCCTGAGGCG
GAAAGAACCAGCTGTGGAATGTGTGTCAGTTAGGGTGTGGAAAGTCCCCAGGCTCCCCAGCAGGCAGAAG
TATGCAAAGCATGCATCTCAATTAGTCAGCAACCAGGTGTGGAAAGTCCCCAGGCTCCCCAGCAGGCAGA
AGTATGCAAAGCATGCATCTCAATTAGTCAGCAACCATAGTCCCGCCCCTAACTCCGCCCATCCCGCCCC
TAACTCCGCCCAGTTCCGCCCATTCTCCGCCCCATGGCTGACTAATTTTTTTTATTTATGCAGAGGCCGA
GGCCGCCTCGGCCTCTGAGCTATTCCAGAAGTAGTGAGGAGGCTTTTTTGGAGGCCTAGGCTTTTGCAAA
GATCGATCAAGAGACAGGATGAGGATCGTTTCGCATGATTGAACAAGATGGATTGCACGCAGGTTCTCCG
GCCGCTTGGGTGGAGAGGCTATTCGGCTATGACTGGGCACAACAGACAATCGGCTGCTCTGATGCCGCCG
TGTTCCGGCTGTCAGCGCAGGGGCGCCCGGTTCTTTTTGTCAAGACCGACCTGTCCGGTGCCCTGAATGA
ACTGCAAGACGAGGCAGCGCGGCTATCGTGGCTGGCCACGACGGGCGTTCCTTGCGCAGCTGTGCTCGAC
GTTGTCACTGAAGCGGGAAGGGACTGGCTGCTATTGGGCGAAGTGCCGGGGCAGGATCTCCTGTCATCTC
ACCTTGCTCCTGCCGAGAAAGTATCCATCATGGCTGATGCAATGCGGCGGCTGCATACGCTTGATCCGGC
TACCTGCCCATTCGACCACCAAGCGAAACATCGCATCGAGCGAGCACGTACTCGGATGGAAGCCGGTCTT
GTCGATCAGGATGATCTGGACGAAGAGCATCAGGGGCTCGCGCCAGCCGAACTGTTCGCCAGGCTCAAGG
CGAGCATGCCCGACGGCGAGGATCTCGTCGTGACCCATGGCGATGCCTGCTTGCCGAATATCATGGTGGA
AAATGGCCGCTTTTCTGGATTCATCGACTGTGGCCGGCTGGGTGTGGCGGACCGCTATCAGGACATAGCG
TTGGCTACCCGTGATATTGCTGAAGAGCTTGGCGGCGAATGGGCTGACCGCTTCCTCGTGCTTTACGGTA
TCGCCGCTCCCGATTCGCAGCGCATCGCCTTCTATCGCCTTCTTGACGAGTTCTTCTGAGCGGGACTCTG
GGGTTCGAAATGACCGACCAAGCGACGCCCAACCTGCCATCACGAGATTTCGATTCCACCGCCGCCTTCT
ATGAAAGGTTGGGCTTCGGAATCGTTTTCCGGGACGCCGGCTGGATGATCCTCCAGCGCGGGGATCTCAT
GCTGGAGTTCTTCGCCCACCCTAGGGGGAGGCTAACTGAAACACGGAAGGAGACAATACCGGAAGGAACC
CGCGCTATGACGGCAATAAAAAGACAGAATAAAACGCACGGTGTTGGGTCGTTTGTTCATAAACGCGGGG
TTCGGTCCCAGGGCTGGCACTCTGTCGATACCCCACCGAGACCCCATTGGGGCCAATACGCCCGCGTTTC
TTCCTTTTCCCCACCCCACCCCCCAAGTTCGGGTGAAGGCCCAGGGCTCGCAGCCAACGTCGGGGCGGCA
GGCCCTGCCATAGCCTCAGGTTACTCATATATACTTTAGATTGATTTAAAACTTCATTTTTAATTTAAAA
GGATCTAGGTGAAGATCCTTTTTGATAATCTCATGACCAAAATCCCTTAACGTGAGTTTTCGTTCCACTG
AGCGTCAGACCCCGTAGAAAAGATCAAAGGATCTTCTTGAGATCCTTTTTTTCTGCGCGTAATCTGCTGC
TTGCAAACAAAAAAACCACCGCTACCAGCGGTGGTTTGTTTGCCGGATCAAGAGCTACCAACTCTTTTTC
CGAAGGTAACTGGCTTCAGCAGAGCGCAGATACCAAATACTGTTCTTCTAGTGTAGCCGTAGTTAGGCCA
CCACTTCAAGAACTCTGTAGCACCGCCTACATACCTCGCTCTGCTAATCCTGTTACCAGTGGCTGCTGCC
AGTGGCGATAAGTCGTGTCTTACCGGGTTGGACTCAAGACGATAGTTACCGGATAAGGCGCAGCGGTCGG
GCTGAACGGGGGGTTCGTGCACACAGCCCAGCTTGGAGCGAACGACCTACACCGAACTGAGATACCTACA
GCGTGAGCTATGAGAAAGCGCCACGCTTCCCGAAGGGAGAAAGGCGGACAGGTATCCGGTAAGCGGCAGG
GTCGGAACAGGAGAGCGCACGAGGGAGCTTCCAGGGGGAAACGCCTGGTATCTTTATAGTCCTGTCGGGT
TTCGCCACCTCTGACTTGAGCGTCGATTTTTGTGATGCTCGTCAGGGGGGCGGAGCCTATGGAAAAACGC
CAGCAACGCGGCCTTTTTACGGTTCCTGGCCTTTTGCTGGCCTTTTGCTCACATGTTCTTTCCTGCGTTA
TCCCCTGATTCTGTGGATAACCGTATTACCGCCATGCATTAGTTATTAATAGTAATCAATTACGGGGTCA
TTAGTTCATAGCCCATATATGGAGTTCCG
