>Addgene plasmid #55552 | mTurquoise-Fibrillarin-7 | depositor partial sequence | sequence record 85959 | insert sequence
TAGCGCTACCGGTCGCCACCATGGTGAGCAAGGGCGAGGAGCTGTTCACCGGGGTGGTGCCCATCCTGGT
CGAGCTGGACGGCGACGTAAACGGCCACAAGTTCAGCGTGTCCGGCGAGGGCGAGGGCGATGCCACCTAC
GGCAAGCTGACCCTGAAGTTCATCTGCACCACCGGCAAGCTGCCCGTGCCCTGGCCCACCCTCGTGACCA
CCCTGTCCTGGGGCGTGCAGTGCTTCGCCCGCTACCCCGACCACATGAAGCAGCACGACTTCTTCAAGTC
CGCCATGCCCGAAGGCTACGTCCAGGAGCGCACCATCTTCTTCAAGGACGACGGCAACTACAAGACCCGC
GCCGAGGTGAAGTTCGAGGGCGACACCCTGGTGAACCGCATCGAGCTGAAGGGCATCGACTTCAAGGAGG
ACGGCAACATCCTGGGGCACAAGCTGGAGTACAACTACATCAGCGACAACGTCTATATCACCGCCGACAA
GCAGAAGAACGGCATCAAGGCCAACTTCAAGATCCGCCACAACATCGAGGACGGCGGCGTGCAGCTCGCC
GACCACTACCAGCAGAACACCCCCATCGGCGACGGCCCCGTGCTGCTGCCCGACAACCACTACCTGAGCA
CCCAGTCCAAGCTGAGCAAAGACCCCAACGAGAAGCGCGATCACATGGTCCTGCTGGAGTTCGTGACCGC
CGCCGGGATCACTCTCGGCATGGACGAGCTGTACAAGTCCGGACTCAGATCTCGAGCCATGAAGCCAGGA
TTCAGTCCCCGTGGGGGTGGCTTTGGCGGCCGAGGGGGCTTTGGTGACCGTGGTGGTCGTGGAGGCCGAG
GGGGCTTTGGCGGGGGCCGAGGCCAAGGCGGAGGCTTTAGAGGTCGTGGACGAGGAGGAGGTGGAGGCGG
CGGCGGCGGTGGAGGAGGAGGAAGAGGTGGTGGAGGCTTCCATTTTGGTGGCAACCGGGGTCGTGGTCGG
GGAGGAAAAAGAGGAAACCAGTCGGGGAAGAATGTGATGGTGGAGCCGCATCGGCATGAGGGTGTCTTCA
TTTGTCGGGGAAAGGAAGATGCACTGGTCACCAAGAACCTGGTCCCTGGGGAATCAGTTTATGGAGAGAA
GAGAGTCTCGATTTCGGAAGGAGATGACAAAATTGAGTACCGAGCCTGGAACCCCTTCCGCTCCAAGCTT
GCAGCAGCAATCCTGGGTGGTGTGGACCAGATCCACATCAAACCGGGGGCTAAGGTTCTCTACCTCGGGG
CTGCCTCGGGCACCACGGTCTCCCATGTCTCTGACATCGTTGGTCCGGATGGTCTAGTCTATGCAGTCGA
GTTCTCCCACCGCTCTGGCCGTGACCTCATTAACTTGGCCAAGAAGAGGACCAACATCATTCCTGTGATC
GAGGATGCTCGACACCCACACAAATACCGCATGCTCATCGCAATGGTGGATGTGATCTTTGCTGATGTGG
CCCAGCCAGACCAGACCCGGATTGTGGCCCTGAATGCCCACACCTTCCTGCGTAATGGAGGACACTTTGT
GATTTCCATTAAGGCCAACTGCATTGACTCCACAGCCTCAGCCGAGGCCGTGTTTGCCTCCGAAGTGAAA
AAGATGCAACAGGAGAACATGAAGCCGCAGGAGCAGTTGACCCTTGAGCCATATGAAAGAGACCATGCCG
TGGTCGTGGGAGTGTACAGGCCACCCCCCAAGGTGAAGAACTGAGGATCC
